Addgene plasmid #84383: pLenti Lifeact-EGFP BlastR
Purpose: Lentiviral expression of EGFP-tagged Lifeact with Blasticidin selection in cells including neurons
Depositing lab: Ghassan Mouneimne. Depositing organization: University of Arizona. Publication: The actin cytoskeletal architecture of estrogen receptor positive breast cancer cells suppresses invasion. Padilla-Rodriguez M, Parker SS, Adams DG, Westerling T, Puleo JI, Watson AW, Hill SM, Noon M, Gaudin R, Aaron J, Tong D, Roe DJ, Knudsen B, Mouneimne G. Nat Commun. 2018 Jul 30;9(1):2980. doi: 10.1038/s41467-018-05367-2. PubMed 30061623.
Backbone
  Vector backbone: pMuLE Dest BlastR
  Backbone size w/o insert (bp): 3834
  Total vector size (bp): 8518
  Vector type: Lentiviral
  Selectable markers: Blasticidin
Growth in bacteria
  Bacterial resistance: Ampicillin, 100 μg/mL
  Growth temperature: 30°C
  Growth strain: NEB Stable
  Copy number: Low Copy
Gene/Insert
  Gene/Insert name: Lifeact
  Species: Synthetic
  Insert size (bp): 51
  Promoter: CMV immediate early
  Tag / fusion protein: EGFP (C terminal on insert)
  Cloning method: Gateway Cloning
  Sequencing primers: 5′ CMV_fwd_primer; 3′ MSCV_rev_primer
Terms and licenses: Academic/Nonprofit Terms; Industry Terms: Not Available to Industry
How to cite: pLenti Lifeact-EGFP BlastR was a gift from Ghassan Mouneimne (Addgene plasmid # 84383 ; http://n2t.net/addgene:84383 ; RRID:Addgene_84383)
