[The description below was written by a language model from this plasmid's Addgene catalogue record and pLannotate feature annotations shown in this document.]
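Description:
pLenti Lifeact-EGFP BlastR is an 8.5 kb HIV-1-based lentiviral expression plasmid built on the pMuLE Dest BlastR destination backbone by Gateway recombination. It expresses the F-actin probe Lifeact fused to EGFP in mammalian cells, including neurons according to the record. In bacteria it is maintained through a ColE1/pUC-type origin and selected with ampicillin via the β-lactamase gene. An f1 origin, an SV40 origin and remnants of a lac/T3/T7 cloning cassette are also present in the backbone. The catalogue lists it as low copy and grown in a recombination-reduced strain, which is typical for plasmids carrying repeated LTR sequences.

The viral genome is driven by an RSV promoter fused to a truncated 5' LTR. This is followed by the Ψ packaging signal with a partial gag sequence, the Rev response element for Rev-dependent nuclear export, and the cPPT/CTS. The arrangement implies that packaging functions are supplied in trans. Between attB1 and attB2 sites, with an internal attB5 site that reflects multi-fragment Gateway assembly, sits the payload. A CMV immediate early enhancer/promoter drives the 51 bp Lifeact coding sequence, a short actin-binding peptide derived from yeast Abp140, joined at its C terminus to EGFP.

Downstream, a WPRE enhances transcript expression, and a mouse PGK promoter drives the blasticidin S deaminase gene for selection of transduced cells. The cassette ends at a truncated LTR (annotated by the software as a 5' LTR but occupying the 3' position) and an SV40 polyadenylation signal. The construct is suited to generating stable cell populations for live fluorescence imaging of actin cytoskeletal architecture and dynamics.
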