Features (pLannotate 1.2.2; 32 found; start..end, strand, type, name):
    161..559     +  CDS            BSD: blasticidin S deaminase; Aspergillus terreus BSD; confers resistance to blasticidin
    586..723     +  CDS            nef (fragment): NEF_HV1LA - Experimental evidence at protein level: Swiss-Prot protein existence level 1. Extracellular Nef protein targets CD4(+) T-lymphocytes for apoptosis by interacting with CXCR4 surface receptors. From Human immunodeficiency virus type 1 group M subtype B (isolate Lai) (HIV-1).
    709..889     +  LTR            5' LTR (truncated): truncated 5' long terminal repeat (LTR) from HIV-1
    961..1082    +  polyA_signal   SV40 poly(A) signal: SV40 polyadenylation signal
   1122..1257    +  rep_origin     SV40 ori: SV40 origin of replication
   1278..1296    -  promoter       T7 promoter: promoter for bacteriophage T7 RNA polymerase
   1304..1459    +  CDS            lacZα (fragment): LacZα fragment of β-galactosidase; lacZ fragment
   1464..1892    +  rep_origin     f1 ori (sequence partly withheld): f1 bacteriophage origin of replication; arrow indicates direction of (+) strand synthesis
   1945..2049    +  promoter       AmpR promoter: bla
   2050..2910    +  CDS            AmpR: β-lactamase; bla; confers resistance to ampicillin, carbenicillin, and related antibiotics
   3081..3669    +  rep_origin     ori: high-copy-number ColE1/pMB1/pBR322/pUC origin of replication
   3852..3944    +  CDS            lacI (fragment): lac repressor; lacI; The lac repressor binds to the lac operator to inhibit transcription in E. coli. This inhibition can be relieved by adding lactose or isopropyl-β-D-thiogalactopyranoside (IPTG).
   3957..3978    +  protein_bind   CAP binding site: CAP binding activates transcription in the presence of cAMP. E. coli catabolite activator protein
   3993..4023    +  promoter       lac promoter: promoter for the E. coli lac operon
   4031..4047    +  protein_bind   lac operator: The lac repressor binds to the lac operator to inhibit transcription in E. coli. This inhibition can be relieved by adding lactose or isopropyl-β-D-thiogalactopyranoside (IPTG). lac repressor encoded by lacI
   4092..4110    +  promoter       T3 promoter: promoter for bacteriophage T3 RNA polymerase
   4138..4364    +  promoter       RSV promoter: Rous sarcoma virus enhancer/promoter
   4365..4545    +  LTR            5' LTR (truncated): truncated 5' long terminal repeat (LTR) from HIV-1
   4592..4717    +  misc_feature   HIV-1 Ψ: packaging signal of human immunodeficiency virus type 1
   4701..5064    +  CDS            HIV-1 gag (fragment): gag protein from human immunodeficiency virus 1; gag
   5210..5443    +  misc_feature   RRE: The Rev response element (RRE) of HIV-1 allows for Rev-dependent mRNA export from the nucleus to the cytoplasm.
   5820..5920    +  CDS            Rev (fragment): human immunodeficiency virus 1 (HIV-1) Rev protein; rev; enhances nuclear export of unspliced and incompletely spliced viral mRNAs
   5939..6055    +  misc_feature   cPPT/CTS: central polypurine tract and central termination sequence of HIV-1
   6112..6136    +  protein_bind   attB1: mutant version of attB; recombination site for the Gateway® BP reaction BP Clonase™
   6175..6251    +  enhancer       CMV enhancer (fragment): human cytomegalovirus immediate early enhancer
   6252..6455    +  promoter       CMV promoter: human cytomegalovirus (CMV) immediate early promoter
   6538..6609    +  CDS            ABP140 (fragment): AB140_YEAST - Also known as TRM140. Experimental evidence at protein level: Swiss-Prot protein existence level 1. S-adenosyl-L-methionine-dependent methyltransferase that mediates N(3)-methylcytidine modification of residue 32 of the tRNA anticodon loop of tRNA(Thr) and tRNA(Ser). Binds F-actin and shows weak F-actin cross-linking activity. From Saccharomyces cerevisiae (strain ATCC 204508 / S288c) (Baker's yeast).
   6610..7329    +  CDS            EGFP: the original enhanced GFP (Yang et al., 1996) mammalian codon-optimized
   7357..7377    +  protein_bind   attB5: mutant version of attB; core recombination site for the Gateway® BP reaction BP Clonase™
   7489..7513    -  protein_bind   attB2: mutant version of attB; recombination site for the Gateway® BP reaction BP Clonase™
   7544..8132    +  misc_feature   WPRE: woodchuck hepatitis virus posttranscriptional regulatory element
   8146..127     +  promoter       PGK promoter (across the origin): mouse phosphoglycerate kinase 1 promoter
>Addgene plasmid #84383 | pLenti Lifeact-EGFP BlastR | addgene full sequence | sequence record 169696 | Addgene NGS Result
CGGGCTCAGGGGCGGGCTCAGGGGCGGGGCGGGCGCCCGAAGGTCCTCCGGAGGCCCGGCATTCTGCACG
CTTCAAAAGCGCACGTCTGCCGCGCTGTTCTCCTCTTCCTCATCTCCGGGCCTTTCGACCTGCAGCCCAA
GCTTACCACACTCCTGCAGGATGGCCAAGCCTTTGTCTCAAGAAGAATCCACCCTCATTGAAAGAGCAAC
GGCTACAATCAACAGCATCCCCATCTCTGAAGACTACAGCGTCGCCAGCGCAGCTCTCTCTAGCGACGGC
CGCATCTTCACTGGTGTCAATGTATATCATTTTACTGGGGGACCTTGTGCAGAACTCGTGGTGCTGGGCA
CTGCTGCTGCTGCGGCAGCTGGCAACCTGACTTGTATCGTCGCGATCGGAAATGAGAACAGGGGCATCTT
GAGCCCCTGCGGACGGTGCCGACAGGTGCTTCTCGATCTGCATCCTGGGATCAAAGCCATAGTGAAGGAC
AGTGATGGACAGCCGACGGCAGTTGGGATTCGTGAATTGCTGCCCTCTGGTTATGTGTGGGAGGGCTAAG
CACGCGTATGCATCTCGAGGGCCCGGTACCTTTAAGACCAATGACTTACAAGGCAGCTGTAGATCTTAGC
CACTTTTTAAAAGAAAAGGGGGGACTGGAAGGGCTAGCTCACTCCCAACGAAGACAAGATCTGCTTTTTG
CTTGTACTGGGTCTCTCTGGTTAGACCAGATCTGAGCCTGGGAGCTCTCTGGCTAACTAGGGAACCCACT
GCTTAAGCCTCAATAAAGCTTGCCTTGAGTGCTTCAAGTAGTGTGTGCCCGTCTGTTGTGTGACTCTGGT
AACTAGAGATCCCTCAGACCCTTTTAGTCAGTGTGGAAAATCTCTAGCAGTAGTAGTTCATGTCATCTTA
TTATTCAGTATTTATAACTTGCAAAGAAATGAATATCAGAGAGTGAGAGGAACTTGTTTATTGCAGCTTA
TAATGGTTACAAATAAAGCAATAGCATCACAAATTTCACAAATAAAGCATTTTTTTCACTGCATTCTAGT
TGTGGTTTGTCCAAACTCATCAATGTATCTTATCATGTCTGGCTCTAGCTATCCCGCCCCTAACTCCGCC
CATCCCGCCCCTAACTCCGCCCAGTTCCGCCCATTCTCCGCCCCATGGCTGACTAATTTTTTTTATTTAT
GCAGAGGCCGAGGCCGCCTCGGCCTCTGAGCTATTCCAGAAGTAGTGAGGAGGCTTTTTTGGAGGCCTAG
GGACGTACCCAATTCGCCCTATAGTGAGTCGTATTACGCGCGCTCACTGGCCGTCGTTTTACAACGTCGT
GACTGGGAAAACCCTGGCGTTACCCAACTTAATCGCCTTGCAGCACATCCCCCTTTCGCCAGCTGGCGTA
ATAGCGAAGAGGCCCGCACCGATCGCCCTTCCCAACAGTTGCGCAGCCTGAATGGCGAATGGG
[124 nt withheld, positions 1464-1587]
C
[91 nt withheld, positions 1589-1679]
A
[49 nt withheld, positions 1681-1729]
CCTTTGACGTTGGAGTCCACGTTCTTT
[37 nt withheld, positions 1757-1793]
ACCCTATCTCGGTCTATTCTTTTGATTTATAAGGGATTTTGCCGATTTCGGCCTATTGGTTAAAAAATGA
GCTGATTTAACAAAAATTTAACGCGAATTTTAACAAAATATTAACGCTTACAATTTAGGTGGCACTTTTC
GGGGAAATGTGCGCGGAACCCCTATTTGTTTATTTTTCTAAATACATTCAAATATGTATCCGCTCATGAG
ACAATAACCCTGATAAATGCTTCAATAATATTGAAAAAGGAAGAGTATGAGTATTCAACATTTCCGTGTC
GCCCTTATTCCCTTTTTTGCGGCATTTTGCCTTCCTGTTTTTGCTCACCCAGAAACGCTGGTGAAAGTAA
AAGATGCTGAAGATCAGTTGGGTGCACGAGTGGGTTACATCGAACTGGATCTCAACAGCGGTAAGATCCT
TGAGAGTTTTCGCCCCGAAGAACGTTTTCCAATGATGAGCACTTTTAAAGTTCTGCTATGTGGCGCGGTA
TTATCCCGTATTGACGCCGGGCAAGAGCAACTCGGTCGCCGCATACACTATTCTCAGAATGACTTGGTTG
AGTACTCACCAGTCACAGAAAAGCATCTTACGGATGGCATGACAGTAAGAGAATTATGCAGTGCTGCCAT
AACCATGAGTGATAACACTGCGGCCAACTTACTTCTGACAACGATCGGAGGACCGAAGGAGCTAACCGCT
TTTTTGCACAACATGGGGGATCATGTAACTCGCCTTGATCGTTGGGAACCGGAGCTGAATGAAGCCATAC
CAAACGACGAGCGTGACACCACGATGCCTGTAGCAATGGCAACAACGTTGCGCAAACTATTAACTGGCGA
ACTACTTACTCTAGCTTCCCGGCAACAATTAATAGACTGGATGGAGGCGGATAAAGTTGCAGGACCACTT
CTGCGCTCGGCCCTTCCGGCTGGCTGGTTTATTGCTGATAAATCTGGAGCCGGTGAGCGTGGGTCTCGCG
GTATCATTGCAGCACTGGGGCCAGATGGTAAGCCCTCCCGTATCGTAGTTATCTACACGACGGGGAGTCA
GGCAACTATGGATGAACGAAATAGACAGATCGCTGAGATAGGTGCCTCACTGATTAAGCATTGGTAACTG
TCAGACCAAGTTTACTCATATATACTTTAGATTGATTTAAAACTTCATTTTTAATTTAAAAGGATCTAGG
TGAAGATCCTTTTTGATAATCTCATGACCAAAATCCCTTAACGTGAGTTTTCGTTCCACTGAGCGTCAGA
CCCCGTAGAAAAGATCAAAGGATCTTCTTGAGATCCTTTTTTTCTGCGCGTAATCTGCTGCTTGCAAACA
AAAAAACCACCGCTACCAGCGGTGGTTTGTTTGCCGGATCAAGAGCTACCAACTCTTTTTCCGAAGGTAA
CTGGCTTCAGCAGAGCGCAGATACCAAATACTGTTCTTCTAGTGTAGCCGTAGTTAGGCCACCACTTCAA
GAACTCTGTAGCACCGCCTACATACCTCGCTCTGCTAATCCTGTTACCAGTGGCTGCTGCCAGTGGCGAT
AAGTCGTGTCTTACCGGGTTGGACTCAAGACGATAGTTACCGGATAAGGCGCAGCGGTCGGGCTGAACGG
GGGGTTCGTGCACACAGCCCAGCTTGGAGCGAACGACCTACACCGAACTGAGATACCTACAGCGTGAGCT
ATGAGAAAGCGCCACGCTTCCCGAAGGGAGAAAGGCGGACAGGTATCCGGTAAGCGGCAGGGTCGGAACA
GGAGAGCGCACGAGGGAGCTTCCAGGGGGAAACGCCTGGTATCTTTATAGTCCTGTCGGGTTTCGCCACC
TCTGACTTGAGCGTCGATTTTTGTGATGCTCGTCAGGGGGGCGGAGCCTATGGAAAAACGCCAGCAACGC
GGCCTTTTTACGGTTCCTGGCCTTTTGCTGGCCTTTTGCTCACATGTTCTTTCCTGCGTTATCCCCTGAT
TCTGTGGATAACCGTATTACCGCCTTTGAGTGAGCTGATACCGCTCGCCGCAGCCGAACGACCGAGCGCA
GCGAGTCAGTGAGCGAGGAAGCGGAAGAGCGCCCAATACGCAAACCGCCTCTCCCCGCGCGTTGGCCGAT
TCATTAATGCAGCTGGCACGACAGGTTTCCCGACTGGAAAGCGGGCAGTGAGCGCAACGCAATTAATGTG
AGTTAGCTCACTCATTAGGCACCCCAGGCTTTACACTTTATGCTTCCGGCTCGTATGTTGTGTGGAATTG
TGAGCGGATAACAATTTCACACAGGAAACAGCTATGACCATGATTACGCCAAGCGCGCAATTAACCCTCA
CTAAAGGGAACAAAAGCTGGAGCTGCAAGCTTAATGTAGTCTTATGCAATACTCTTGTAGTCTTGCAACA
TGGTAACGATGAGTTAGCAACATGCCTTACAAGGAGAGAAAAAGCACCGTGCATGCCGATTGGTGGAAGT
AAGGTGGTACGATCGTGCCTTATTAGGAAGGCAACAGACGGGTCTGACATGGATTGGACGAACCACTGAA
TTGCCGCATTGCAGAGATATTGTATTTAAGTGCCTAGCTCGATACATAAACGGGTCTCTCTGGTTAGACC
AGATCTGAGCCTGGGAGCTCTCTGGCTAACTAGGGAACCCACTGCTTAAGCCTCAATAAAGCTTGCCTTG
AGTGCTTCAAGTAGTGTGTGCCCGTCTGTTGTGTGACTCTGGTAACTAGAGATCCCTCAGACCCTTTTAG
TCAGTGTGGAAAATCTCTAGCAGTGGCGCCCGAACAGGGACTTGAAAGCGAAAGGGAAACCAGAGGAGCT
CTCTCGACGCAGGACTCGGCTTGCTGAAGCGCGCACGGCAAGAGGCGAGGGGCGGCGACTGGTGAGTACG
CCAAAAATTTTGACTAGCGGAGGCTAGAAGGAGAGAGATGGGTGCGAGAGCGTCAGTATTAAGCGGGGGA
GAATTAGATCGCGATGGGAAAAAATTCGGTTAAGGCCAGGGGGAAAGAAAAAATATAAATTAAAACATAT
AGTATGGGCAAGCAGGGAGCTAGAACGATTCGCAGTTAATCCTGGCCTGTTAGAAACATCAGAAGGCTGT
AGACAAATACTGGGACAGCTACAACCATCCCTTCAGACAGGATCAGAAGAACTTAGATCATTATATAATA
CAGTAGCAACCCTCTATTGTGTGCATCAAAGGATAGAGATAAAAGACACCAAGGAAGCTTTAGACAAGAT
AGAGGAAGAGCAAAACAAAAGTAAGACCACCGCACAGCAAGCGGCCGCTGATCTTCAGACCTGGAGGAGG
AGATATGAGGGACAATTGGAGAAGTGAATTATATAAATATAAAGTAGTAAAAATTGAACCATTAGGAGTA
GCACCCACCAAGGCAAAGAGAAGAGTGGTGCAGAGAGAAAAAAGAGCAGTGGGAATAGGAGCTTTGTTCC
TTGGGTTCTTGGGAGCAGCAGGAAGCACTATGGGCGCAGCGTCAATGACGCTGACGGTACAGGCCAGACA
ATTATTGTCTGGTATAGTGCAGCAGCAGAACAATTTGCTGAGGGCTATTGAGGCGCAACAGCATCTGTTG
CAACTCACAGTCTGGGGCATCAAGCAGCTCCAGGCAAGAATCCTGGCTGTGGAAAGATACCTAAAGGATC
AACAGCTCCTGGGGATTTGGGGTTGCTCTGGAAAACTCATTTGCACCACTGCTGTGCCTTGGAATGCTAG
TTGGAGTAATAAATCTCTGGAACAGATTTGGAATCACACGACCTGGATGGAGTGGGACAGAGAAATTAAC
AATTACACAAGCTTAATACACTCCTTAATTGAAGAATCGCAAAACCAGCAAGAAAAGAATGAACAAGAAT
TATTGGAATTAGATAAATGGGCAAGTTTGTGGAATTGGTTTAACATAACAAATTGGCTGTGGTATATAAA
ATTATTCATAATGATAGTAGGAGGCTTGGTAGGTTTAAGAATAGTTTTTGCTGTACTTTCTATAGTGAAT
AGAGTTAGGCAGGGATATTCACCATTATCGTTTCAGACCCACCTCCCAACCCCGAGGGGACCCGACAGGC
CCGAAGGAATAGAAGAAGAAGGTGGAGAGAGAGACAGAGACAGATCCATTCGATTAGTGAACGGATCTCG
ACGGTATCGGTTAACTTTTAAAAGAAAAGGGGGGATTGGGGGGTACAGTGCAGGGGAAAGAATAGTAGAC
ATAATAGCAACAGACATACAAACTAAAGAATTACAAAAACAAATTACAAAATTCAAAATTTTATCGTCCA
GTGTGGTGGAATTGAGTATTCCAGTGTGGTGGAATTCTGCAGATATCAACAAGTTTGTACAAAAAAGCAG
GCTGGAGACCCAAGCTTGGTACCGAGCTCGGATCCACTAGTATTATGCCCAGTACATGACCTTATGGGAC
TTTCCTACTTGGCAGTACATCTACGTATTAGTCATCGCTATTACCATGGTGATGCGGTTTTGGCAGTACA
TCAATGGGCGTGGATAGCGGTTTGACTCACGGGGATTTCCAAGTCTCCACCCCATTGACGTCAATGGGAG
TTTGTTTTGGCACCAAAATCAACGGGACTTTCCAAAATGTCGTAACAACTCCGCCCCATTGACGCAAATG
GGCGGTAGGCGTGTACGGTGGGAGGTTTATATAAGCAGAGCTCGTTTAGTGAACCGTCAGATCGCCTGGA
GACGCCATCCACGCTGTTTTGACCTCCATAGAAGATTCTAGAGCTAGCGCCACCATGGGCGTGGCCGACT
TGATCAAGAAGTTCGAGTCCATCTCCAAGGAGGAGGGGGATCCACCGGTCGCCACCATGGTGAGCAAGGG
CGAGGAGCTGTTCACCGGGGTGGTGCCCATCCTGGTCGAGCTGGACGGCGACGTAAACGGCCACAAGTTC
AGCGTGTCCGGCGAGGGCGAGGGCGATGCCACCTACGGCAAGCTGACCCTGAAGTTCATCTGCACCACCG
GCAAGCTGCCCGTGCCCTGGCCCACCCTCGTGACCACCCTGACCTACGGCGTGCAGTGCTTCAGCCGCTA
CCCCGACCACATGAAGCAGCACGACTTCTTCAAGTCCGCCATGCCCGAAGGCTACGTCCAGGAGCGCACC
ATCTTCTTCAAGGACGACGGCAACTACAAGACCCGCGCCGAGGTGAAGTTCGAGGGCGACACCCTGGTGA
ACCGCATCGAGCTGAAGGGCATCGACTTCAAGGAGGACGGCAACATCCTGGGGCACAAGCTGGAGTACAA
CTACAACAGCCACAACGTCTATATCATGGCCGACAAGCAGAAGAACGGCATCAAGGTGAACTTCAAGATC
CGCCACAACATCGAGGACGGCAGCGTGCAGCTCGCCGACCACTACCAGCAGAACACCCCCATCGGCGACG
GCCCCGTGCTGCTGCCCGACAACCACTACCTGAGCACCCAGTCCGCCCTGAGCAAAGACCCCAACGAGAA
GCGCGATCACATGGTCCTGCTGGAGTTCGTGACCGCCGCCGGGATCACTCTCGGCATGGACGAGCTGTAC
AAGTAAAGCGGCCTCGAGCATGCATCTAGAGGACAACTTTGTATACAAAAGTTGGGAGACCCAAGCTTGG
TACCGAGCTCGGATCCACTAGTAACGGCCGCCAGTGTGCTGGAATTCTGCAGATATCCATCACACTGGCG
GCCGCTCGAGCATGCATCTAGAGGTACCCAGCTTTCTTGTACAAAGTGGTTGATATCCAGCACAGTGGCG
GCCGCTCGACAATCAACCTCTGGATTACAAAATTTGTGAAAGATTGACTGGTATTCTTAACTATGTTGCT
CCTTTTACGCTATGTGGATACGCTGCTTTAATGCCTTTGTATCATGCTATTGCTTCCCGTATGGCTTTCA
TTTTCTCCTCCTTGTATAAATCCTGGTTGCTGTCTCTTTATGAGGAGTTGTGGCCCGTTGTCAGGCAACG
TGGCGTGGTGTGCACTGTGTTTGCTGACGCAACCCCCACTGGTTGGGGCATTGCCACCACCTGTCAGCTC
CTTTCCGGGACTTTCGCTTTCCCCCTCCCTATTGCCACGGCGGAACTCATCGCCGCCTGCCTTGCCCGCT
GCTGGACAGGGGCTCGGCTGTTGGGCACTGACAATTCCGTGGTGTTGTCGGGGAAGCTGACGTCCTTTCC
ATGGCTGCTCGCCTGTGTTGCCACCTGGATTCTGCGCGGGACGTCCTTCTGCTACGTCCCTTCGGCCCTC
AATCCAGCGGACCTTCCTTCCCGCGGCCTGCTGCCGGCTCTGCGGCCTCTTCCGCGTCTTCGCCTTCGCC
CTCAGACGAGTCGGATCTCCCTTTGGGCCGCCTCCCCGCCTGGAATTCTACCGGGTAGGGGAGGCGCTTT
TCCCAAGGCAGTCTGGAGCATGCGCTTTAGCAGCCCCGCTGGGCACTTGGCGCTACACAAGTGGCCTCTG
GCCTCGCACACATTCCACATCCACCGGTAGGCGCCAACCGGCTCCGTTCTTTGGTGGCCCCTTCGCGCCA
CCTTCTACTCCTCCCCTAGTCAGGAAGTTCCCCCCCGCCCCGCAGCTCGCGTCGTGCAGGACGTGACAAA
TGGAAGTAGCACGTCTCACTAGTCTCGTGCAGATGGACAGCACCGCTGAGCAATGGAAGCGGGTAGGCCT
TTGGGGCAGCGGCCAATAGCAGCTTTGCTCCTTCGCTTTCTGGGCTCAGAGGCTGGGAAGGGGTGGGTCC
GGGGG
